Addgene plasmid #122253: BSP608
Purpose: expression vector for mNeptune under EFT3 promoter
Depositing lab: Alexander Mendenhall. Depositing organization: University of Washington. Publication: A toolkit for DNA assembly, genome engineering and multicolor imaging for C. elegans. Sands B, Burnaevskiy N, Yun SR, Crane MM, Kaeberlein M, Mendenhall A. Transl Med Aging. 2018 Jan;2:1-10. doi: 10.1016/j.tma.2018.01.001. Epub 2018 Apr 13. PubMed 33693300.
Backbone
  Vector backbone: BSP188
  Vector type: Worm Expression
  Selectable markers: G418 in yeast
Growth in bacteria
  Bacterial resistance: Kanamycin, 50 μg/mL
  Growth temperature: 37°C
  Growth strain: DH5alpha
  Copy number: Unknown
Gene/Insert
  Gene/Insert name: mNeptune
  Species: C. elegans (nematode)
  Promoter: EFT3
  Cloning method: Unknown
  Sequencing primers: 5′ CGTAATACGACTCACTtaAGGC
Terms and licenses: Academic/Nonprofit Terms; Industry Terms: Not Available to Industry
How to cite: BSP608 was a gift from Alexander Mendenhall (Addgene plasmid # 122253 ; http://n2t.net/addgene:122253 ; RRID:Addgene_122253)
