[The description below was written by a language model from this plasmid's Addgene catalogue record and pLannotate feature annotations shown in this document.]
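Description:
BSP608 is a C. elegans expression plasmid of about 10.5 kb, built on the BSP188 backbone, that drives the far-red fluorescent protein mNeptune from the eft-3 promoter. It also functions as an E. coli/yeast shuttle vector. A high-copy ColE1/pUC-type origin supports replication in bacteria and a 2μ origin supports episomal maintenance in Saccharomyces cerevisiae. A single aminoglycoside phosphotransferase gene (KanR) serves as the marker in both hosts. It sits downstream of tandem Ashbya gossypii TEF and bacterial trc promoters (with a lac operator) and is followed by the TEF terminator, so it confers kanamycin resistance in E. coli and G418 resistance in yeast. The yeast elements fit the DNA-assembly theme of the toolkit the plasmid belongs to, although the record lists the cloning method as unknown.

In the circular map the eft-3 promoter, from the worm elongation factor 1α gene and generally used for strong, broad expression, ends at the sequence junction immediately upstream of the mNeptune coding sequence. The two therefore form one transcription unit. No 3′ UTR or terminator for mNeptune is annotated. An unc-119 coding sequence is present just upstream of the promoter; this gene is commonly used as a rescue marker for identifying transgenic animals in an unc-119 mutant background. Fragments of C. elegans genomic sequence (aex-5 and a GSLG1 homologue) lie on either side of the unc-119/mNeptune region. They may act as homology arms for targeted genomic insertion, but the record does not say so. Gateway attB1–attB4 core sites are scattered through the construct, and the short hits to M13 gene XI, lacZα, the P element and FRT are probably incidental matches or cloning remnants. The plasmid is suited to far-red labelling in multicolour imaging of worms.
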