Features (pLannotate 1.2.2; 20 found; start..end, strand, type, name):
     13..744     +  CDS            mNeptune: mNeptune is a basic (constitutively fluorescent) far red fluorescent protein published in 2009, derived from Entacmaea quadricolor. It is reported to be a rapidly-maturing monomer with moderate acid sensitivity.
   1242..1394    +  CDS            aex-5 (fragment): AEX5_CAEEL - Also known as kpc-3 From Caenorhabditis elegans.
   1556..1580    -  protein_bind   attB2: mutant version of attB; recombination site for the Gateway® BP reaction BP Clonase™
   3008..3028    -  protein_bind   attB3: mutant version of attB; core recombination site for the Gateway® BP reaction BP Clonase™
   3056..3252    -  terminator     TEF terminator: Ashbya gossypii TEF terminator
   3258..4073    -  CDS            KanR: aminoglycoside phosphotransferase; aph(3')-Ia; confers resistance to kanamycin in bacteria or G418 (Geneticin®) in eukaryotes
   4094..4110    -  protein_bind   lac operator: The lac repressor binds to the lac operator to inhibit transcription in E. coli. This inhibition can be relieved by adding lactose or isopropyl-β-D-thiogalactopyranoside (IPTG). lac repressor encoded by lacI
   4119..4146    -  promoter       trc promoter: strong E. coli promoter; hybrid between the trp and lac UV5 promoters
   4153..4491    -  promoter       TEF promoter: Ashbya gossypii TEF promoter
   4501..5089    +  rep_origin     ori: high-copy-number ColE1/pMB1/pBR322/pUC origin of replication
   5152..6134    -  rep_origin     2μ ori: yeast 2μ plasmid origin of replication
   6137..6166    -  protein_bind   FRT (mutant) (fragment): FRT site with a mutation in the core sequence (Azam et al., 1997) FLP recombinase from the Saccharomyces cerevisiae 2μ plasmid
   6338..6358    +  protein_bind   attB4: mutant version of attB; core recombination site for the Gateway® BP reaction BP Clonase™
   6972..6988    -  CDS            M13 gene XI (fragment): pXI; XI; phage assembly
   7466..7681    -  CDS            GSLG1_CAEEL (fragment): Experimental evidence at protein level: Swiss-Prot protein existence level 1. From Caenorhabditis elegans.
   7695..7715    +  protein_bind   attB1: mutant version of attB; core recombination site for the Gateway® BP reaction BP Clonase™
   8576..8593    -  misc_feature   P element 5' end (fragment): No description available
   8704..9546    +  CDS            unc-119: UN119_CAEEL - Experimental evidence at protein level: Swiss-Prot protein existence level 1. Myristoyl-binding protein that acts as a cargo adapter: specifically binds the myristoyl moiety of a subset of N-terminally myristoylated proteins and is required for their localization. Plays a key role in ciliary membrane localization of proteins. Required for the establishment or function of the nervous system. From Caenorhabditis elegans.
   9815..9832    -  CDS            lacZα (fragment): LacZα fragment of β-galactosidase; lacZ fragment
   9857..10456   +  promoter       eft-3 promoter: eft-3; promoter for the C. elegans elongation factor 1α gene (Mitrovich and Anderson, 2000)
>Addgene plasmid #122253 | BSP608 | addgene full sequence | sequence record 237695 | Addgene NGS Result
CTTTGCTCTAGAATGGTTTCTAAGGGAGAGGAGCTTATCAAGGAGAACATGCACATGAAGCTCTACATGG
AGGGAACCGTCAACAACCACCACTTCAAGTGCACCTCCGAGGGAGAGGGAAAGCCATACGAGGGAACCCA
AACCGGACGTATCAAGGTCGTCGAGGGAGGACCACTCCCATTCGCCTTCGACATCCTCGCCACCTGCTTC
ATGTACGGATCTAAGACCTTCATCAACCACACCCAAGGAATCCCAGACTTCTTCAAGCAATCCTTCCCAG
AGGGATTCACCTGGGAGCGTGTCACCACCTACGAGGACGGAGGAGTCCTCACCGCCACCCAAGACACCTC
CCTCCAAGACGGATGCCTCATCTACAACGTCAAGATCCGTGGAGTCAACTTCCCATCCAACGGACCAGTC
ATGCAAAAGAAGACCCTCGGATGGGAGGCCTCCACCGAGACCCTCTACCCAGCCGACGGAGGACTTGAGG
GACGTTGCGACATGGCCCTCAAGCTCGTCGGAGGAGGACACCTCATCTGCAACCTCAAGACCACCTACCG
TTCCAAGAAGCCAGCCAAGAACCTCAAGATGCCAGGAGTCTACTTCGTCGACCGTCGTCTTGAGCGTATC
AAGGAGGCCGACAACGAGACCTACGTCGAGCAACACGAGGTCGCCGTCGCCCGTTACTGCGACCTCCCAT
CCAAGCTCGGACACAAGCTCAACGGAATGGACGAGCTTTACAAGTAAGGCCGCTGTCATCAGACATCTCG
CGCCCGTGCCTCTGACTTCTAAGTCCAATTACTCTTCAACATCCCTACATGCTCTTTCTCCCTGTGCTCC
CACCCCCTATTTTTGTTATTATCAAAAAACTTCTCTTAATTTCTTTGTTTTTTAGCTTCTTTTAAGTCAC
CTCTAACAATGAAATTGTGTAGATTCAAAAATAGAATTAATTCGTAATAAAAAGTCGAAAAAAATTGTGC
TCCCTCCCCCCATTAATAATAATTCTATCCCAAAATCTACACAATGTTCTGTGTACACTTCTTATGTTTT
TTACTTCTGATAAATTTTTTTGAAACATCATAGAAAAAACCGCACACAAAATACCTTATCATATGTTACG
TTTCAGTTTATGACCGCAATTTTTATTTCTTCGCACGTCTGGGCCTCTCATGACGTCAAATCATGCTCAT
CGTGAAAGAGTTTTGGAGTATTTTTGAAATTTTTCAATCAAGTGAAAGTTTATGAAATTAATTTTCCTGC
TTTTGCTTTTTGGGGTTTCCCCTATTGTTTGTCAAGATTTCGAGGACGGCGTTTTTCTTGCTAAAATCAC
AAGTATTGATGAGCACGATGCAAGAAAGATCGGGAGAAGGTTTGGGTTTGAGGCTCAGTGGAAGGTGAGT
AGAAGTTGATAATTTGAAAGTGGAGTAGTGTCTATGGGGTTTTTGCCTTAAATGACAGAATACATTCCCA
ATATACCAAACATAACTGTTTGCCCACTAGTGAGTCGTATTACGTAGCTTGGCGTAATCATGGTCATAGC
TGTTTCCTGCCCGTGACCCAGCTTTCTTGTACAAAGTGGTAAGTGCAAGTAAGATCAGTGTTTGTTTCGA
TATCAGTCTGTTTCGTAACGGTCTTCTGTATAACTACAAAAAAGAATAAAAAACCGTATCACAACTGAGA
AAAAAGACAAAACTTATTGAACAGTGTTCCTTTCAAAAAATTATTTTGTAAAAAATCGAGTTTTTCTCCA
AAATAACGCACGCAATCAAAAACAAGAAAACTAACGTGTTCTCCTGGGCGTGGAACTCCTTATCAAGATT
ACCATTATTGTCTGTCAGAATTGATATTTCAATTATTTCATATCTAGACAAACCCGGGTGTCTTGCATTT
ATTAGTACTGTGAGTTTACATACAAACGAGGCTTACTCAGATAACATAGAGTCACCTCTAATTAGCAAAA
ACCCATTTCTAATTAGCTATTTCGACCAGTTCTAAAGTCACCGTAATTAGAAATGGTTTTTGTAGCTTTT
CTAATTAGAAATGACCCCGAGATAAGTGAAATATGGCATTTTCTGGGTTTTCTAGTAAGAAATGATCCCG
CACGTAGTGATTCCGCGTTACAAGCCAAATTCAAATTAAAAAAGTATATTACACAATTCAAGTTACATTA
TTTTCAGGAAACAATGGCGAAGAGCAAAGCAGAGATTCAAAAGGAGGAAAGAGACAACAGATATGAACGA
AGACTTCTTGAAAAGAGAAAGAGACATGAGGTGAGTAACCATGATAATAAATAATCAAGTAAGGGCTATA
GATTTATAAATTCTGGAGTTAACAGTTTCGAAAAAAAGTAGTTTTCATATGTGCGAAGGAATATCAAAAA
TAGGGGAATAGCCTAAACGAGTGAGAAAATTAAATGTTTGTTATTTTTTCAAAAATGTCTGCAGGGCCGT
TATCCTTTCAAATGCACTCTATCAAACATAGATCATATCCATCATATCTTATCCAGAATTTATATCATAT
CCAAGATTGAGAGCGTTTCAAGGAAAATCTCAAACAACCATACAATTTTGTAGATCGACAACAAGGCCTC
CACTTCTTCATCGATGGCCTCTGCAGCACCTGCACCACCAAGTTTGTATTTTTCATATTAATATAAAGTG
AGCCACGCATAGTCGTTTTTAGGATTTTTGCCAGATCGATGTCGCGCAAACAGACTGTTTTTTTTTCTTT
GAAAGCCGTGCGTGACATGGGCCACGGATTGTAACGCCGCGCTGGATGGATAAAAATTTATTCAGTTTTT
TAGCCTTTACAAAATATGGTTCGACTACTTTCTTTATTTTTACATTTTTATAGGTGCTCATTGAGCTGAG
ATATTTTGGGTATAATCGGAAAATCGCTGATTTTGGTCATTTTTCTGCACTAAAGATTACACAAAAAGTT
CAGTATTTAGATTCATTGTTGAAAATTGGGGATGATCTACAGATACATATCGCCGTGTTCAAAAACACAA
CTTTATTATACATAGTTGATAATTCGATGGTATCAGCTCACTCAAAGTATAGCGACCAGCATTCACATAC
GATTGACGCATGATATTACTTTCTGCGCACTTAACTTCGCATCTGGGCAGATGATGTCGAGGCGAAAAAA
AATATAAATCACGCTAACATTTGATTAAAATAGAACAACTACAATATAAAAAAACTATACAAATGACAAG
TTCTTGAAAACAAGAATCTTTTTATTGTCAGTACTGATTAGAAAAACTCATCGAGCATCAAATGAAACTG
CAATTTATTCATATCAGGATTATCAATACCATATTTTTGAAAAAGCCGTTTCTGTAATGAAGGAGAAAAC
TCACCGAGGCAGTTCCATAGGATGGCAAGATCCTGGTATCGGTCTGCGATTCCGACTCGTCCAACATCAA
TACAACCTATTAATTTCCCCTCGTCAAAAATAAGGTTATCAAGTGAGAAATCACCATGAGTGACGACTGA
ATCCGGTGAGAATGGCAAAAGCTTATGCATTTCTTTCCAGACTTGTTCAACAGGCCAGCCATTACGCTCG
TCATCAAAATCACTCGCATCAACCAAACCGTTATTCATTCGTGATTGCGCCTGAGCGAGACGAAATACGC
GATCGCTGTTAAAAGGACAATTACAAACAGGAATCGAATGCAACCGGCGCAGGAACACTGCCAGCGCATC
AACAATATTTTCACCTGAATCAGGATATTCTTCTAATACCTGGAATGCTGTTTTCCCGGGGATCGCAGTG
GTGAGTAACCATGCATCATCAGGAGTACGGATAAAATGCTTGATGGTCGGAAGAGGCATAAATTCCGTCA
GCCAGTTTAGTCTGACCATCTCATCTGTAACATCATTGGCAACGCTACCTTTGCCATGTTTCAGAAACAA
CTCTGGCGCATCGGGCTTCCCATACAATCGATAGATTGTCGCACCTGATTGCCCGACATTATCGCGAGCC
CATTTATACCCATATAAATCAGCATCCATGTTGGAATTTAATCGCGGCCTCGAGCAAGACGTTTCCCGTT
GAATATGGCTCATTTTATGTTTCCTGTGTGAAATTGTTATCCGCTCACAATTCCACAGATTATACGAGCC
GATGATTAATTGTCAACAGCTCTTTATGTTCGGATGTGATGTGAGAACTGTATCCTAGCAAGATTTTAAA
AGGAAGTATATGAAAGAAGAACCTCAGTGGCAAATCCTAACCTTTTATATTTCTCTACAGGGGCGCGGCG
TGGGGACAATTCAACGCGTCTGTGAGGGGAGCGTTTCCCTGCTCGCAGGTCTGCAGCGAGGAGCCGTAAT
TTTTGCTTCGCGCCGTGCGGCCATCAAAATGTATGGATGCAAATGATTATACATGGGGATGTATGGGCTA
AATGTACGGGCGACAGTCACATCATGCCCCTGAGCTGCGCACGTCAAGACTGTCAAGGAGGGTATTCTGG
GCCTCCATGTCGGGATCTTCTTGAGATCCTTTTTTTCTGCGCGTAATCTGCTGCTTGCAAACAAAAAAAC
CACCGCTACCAGCGGTGGTTTGTTTGCCGGATCAAGAGCTACCAACTCTTTTTCCGAAGGTAACTGGCTT
CAGCAGAGCGCAGATACCAAATACTGTCCTTCTAGTGTAGCCGTAGTTAGGCCACCACTTCAAGAACTCT
GTAGCACCGCCTACATACCTCGCTCTGCTAATCCTGTTACCAGTGGCTGCTGCCAGTGGCGATAAGTCGT
GTCTTACCGGGTTGGACTCAAGACGATAGTTACCGGATAAGGCGCAGCGGTCGGGCTGAACGGGGGGTTC
GTGCACACAGCCCAGCTTGGAGCGAACGACCTACACCGAACTGAGATACCTACAGCGTGAGCTATGAGAA
AGCGCCACGCTTCCCGAAGGGAGAAAGGCGGACAGGTATCCGGTAAGCGGCAGGGTCGGAACAGGAGAGC
GCACGAGGGAGCTTCCAGGGGGAAACGCCTGGTATCTTTATAGTCCTGTCGGGTTTCGCCACCTCTGACT
TGAGCGTCGATTTTTGTGATGCTCGTCAGGGGGGCGGAGCCTATGGAAAAACGCCAGCAACGCGGCCTTT
TTACGGTTCCTGGCCTTTTGCTGGCCGAAAAGTGCCACCTGAACGAAGCATCTGTGCTTCATTTTGTAGA
ACAAAAATGCAACGCGAGAGCGCTAATTTTTCAAACAAAGAATCTGAGCTGCATTTTTACAGAACAGAAA
TGCAACGCGAAAGCGCTATTTTACCAACGAAGAATCTGTGCTTCATTTTTGTAAAACAAAAATGCAACGC
GAGAGCGCTAATTTTTCAAACAAAGAATCTGAGCTGCATTTTTACAGAACAGAAATGCAACGCGAGAGCG
CTATTTTACCAACAAAGAATCTATACTTCTTTTTTGTTCTACAAAAATGCATCCCGAGAGCGCTATTTTT
CTAACAAAGCATCTTAGATTACTTTTTTTCTCCTTTGTGCGCTCTATAATGCAGTCTCTTGATAACTTTT
TGCACTGTAGGTCCGTTAAGGTTAGAAGAAGGCTACTTTGGTGTCTATTTTCTCTTCCATAAAAAAAGCC
TGACTCCACTTCCCGCGTTTACTGATTACTAGCGAAGCTGCGGGTGCATTTTTTCAAGATAAAGGCATCC
CCGATTATATTCTATACCGATGTGGATTGCGCATACTTTGTGAACAGAAAGTGATAGCGTTGATGATTCT
TCATTGGTCAGAAAATTATGAACGGTTTCTTCTATTTTGTCTCTATATACTACGTATAGGAAATGTTTAC
ATTTTCGTATTGTTTTCGATTCACTCTATGAATAGTTCTTACTACAATTTTTTTGTCTAAAGAGTAATAC
TAGAGATAAACATAAAAAATGTAGAGGTCGAGTTTAGATGCAAGTTCAAGGAGCGAAAGGTGGATGGGTA
GGTTATATAGGGATATAGCACAGAGATATATAGCAAAGAGATACTTTTGAGCAATGTTTGTGGAAGCGGT
ATTCGCAATATTTTAGTAGCTCGTTACAGTCCGGTGCGTTTTTGGTTTTTTGAAAGTGCGTCTTCAGAGC
GCTTTTGGTTTTCAAAAGCGCTCTGAAGTTCCTATACTTTCTAGCTAGAGAATAGGAACTTCGGAATAGG
AACTTCAAAGCGTTTCCGAAAACGAGCGCTTCCGAAAATGCAACGCGAGCTGCGCACATACAGCTCACTG
TTCACGTCGCACCTATATCTGCGTGTTGCCTGTATATATATATACATGAGAAGAACGGCATAGTGCGTGT
TTATGCTTAAATGCGCGCCAGGGATCCGCCAAGCTATCAACTTTGTATAGAAAAGTTGTGTCGGATTATG
GGCTCTTCTTTTATCCTCTACTTTCTTTCTAGAAAATGCAAATGTTGAGTCAGAAATTGCTGAATGGAGT
ACAACTGCAATGGGTTTAGCTTATGTTTCTGGAACAATTACTGGTGGAATTGTGATTGAAAAGTAAGGTT
ATATTTCATTTCAATAAATGTTACCACAGTATAACAAAAACAAGTTACATTGTTCAGAGTATGTCTGAAT
GTATTATTATTATTGTATTTGTGCATCAGTACTGTAGTTGTACTGAAGAAGGGTTTAAAATAATCTCAAC
GTTTTTAAGACGAGTTAGTGAGAATACGGTCGCAGTTAGGATGTTTGGACATAGTTTTATTAGATAATCG
TGAACTAACTCACTATAAAAACCCGCTAACTCATTGAATAAGATAGTTTTAAACGTTCAAAATTTGAAGA
CAAAATTGTATGAATAAGTTTACAGAGTTGGTCGACGCAAGCTTCTCCTTCTCTTCACATTTCTCAATAA
TTTAGCTCTAATTGCATTCGTATTCTTCGCAAAAATACGTATTCTGATTGACCCGATGAAATACGGATGC
CTAGTTGCATTGATCATCTACGGTTATACTTATGGGTGAGGTTTTTCAAATATATTTTGATTTAATCGAA
TAATGAAATTTCAGAACTGGAGTTGGTCCAATTTCGTGGTTTATATCCTCTGAACTGGTACCTCAAAAAC
ATCGTAGTATTGCTCAATCTGTGGCATATTCAATGAATACTGTAATGGTGGTTATCAGTACATTTACAGT
ATTACCTCTATATTCCGTTATTGGTAGTTATGCTTTCCTTATTCTATATTCAATTCCTTCATTTATAAGT
ATGCTTATATTATTTCGCTACTTACCGGAAACCAAAGGACGAGAGATTCATGATATTGTGAATGAACTTA
AAAAAAAATGAAAACCTTTGAAAACGTTCATACGGCCGAAATTTTACTTGATCGAGCCAATTGAACTTTT
GTTAAGACTTACAGAAAAGTGAGAGATTTTGTTACAAAAAAGTGAGAAAAAAGCGAAAATGAACAGGAAA
AAGAAGAAAAATACACCCGAAGTATCATATAAAAATTAAAAAGATTGTTTGACCTGGCGGAACTTTTTTG
CAAAAACTCTGAATATCCATGGCACATGCTTCGTGCAAAACAGGATCCAAATGAATATCAACAAGAGATT
CTTGAAGACGACGAGCCACTTGCTCAGAGCATTGCTTATCTCGAATGAGACCCTTGTTAAAATCATTTTT
CAAACATTATATGACATTGTCGAAATGTCCTCCTGATTCCATGATGGTAGCAAACTCACTTCGTCAAGTT
TGTACAAAAAAGCAGGCTTGAGCCAATTTATCCAAGTCCTTGTAAAAAGTATTCGAAAATTGTTAACGGA
TAAAATGTTTATTATAATATCAAAAACAATTTGTCAGTTGACCACTTTTTGATATATTTGACAGAAACCG
GGATGAATTGGCTCAAAGTTAGGGCGCCCTTCTATTACAGGGTTTCTGATAACAAACCGGTTATTAACTC
CCAACAAGGGATGATTTCAATTCATCATGCTCAAATTGACCCAAATTAAGTTACATGACAAATTCATCGC
CCTTTTCAACTCTTCTTGGCTCATCATCTGTTATTCTGTTCCTATTCTGTCTGCACCCTATACCCCTTTG
CATACTCTCTCGTCATTCCTTTCTTGGATAGTGTCTTCTTCTCCCCAGCTCTGCTACTTCTATGACTTGC
GCCCGCTGCTTTTCCGCTCGTTCCTCTCCTCTCTGACGTCTTCTTCTGCTTCTTTTCTCCTTCCTTTTTC
CCTTCTCAATCTTCCTCTTTTTCCCATTTCTGTCAATCATTCGAAGAAGAAGAAGAAGAAGACCCTCATT
CATTTCATTTTTTTTTCTGTCGGTGTGTGCTGCTCGGTTAAGAGTGAGCTCTCTATTCCACGTCTTCTTC
TTTTTCTTCTTCGATTCGAATCAATCACTCCACCAAAACGCATTCGTTTTTGGGATTCACCCCGCGGTTC
GCAATAGGTTTCTTTTTCAAATTATTAGCGTTATAAATAGAAAAATGGTGGAGTTTCAATAAAAATGATA
ATTTACAAAGTGTATTTTGATTACATGTACTCAAAAAGGTTGAAATTTTTCATACCAGTTTTCCGGAAAT
CCATCTGATATCATTATCGTATTTTTCTTTTTAAAAATGTTTTCAAAAAAAAACAAAATATAGCTGGTTA
TTTGGCACCCTCTAATTACCATTTTCCTGTCACACCACACTCTTTTCCTTCTTCCACTTCTTTCCGTTTT
CAGCCGCTTCCAACCAAACCGATATGAAAGCCGAGCAACAACGATCGATTCCACCCGGCTCGGCGACCTT
CCCGTCGCAGGTGAGACTCAGAAAACTAGAGAAACCGCTCAACTAACTCTTGATATCCGATTTCATTCTT
TTCTCTTTTCTTTTTGTTGAACTTTTCCATATTTCCAGATGCCACGGCCACCACCAAGCACCGAACAAGG
AATCACAACGGAATCGGAGCTTGCGAAGAAAGCTCAAATCACTCCGAACGACGTTTTAGCACTTCCGGGA
ATCACTCAAGGTATCTTGCTCCCTTTGGATTTCAGTTTAAAACATAAATTTAGGATTCTTATGCTCCCCA
TCTGCGAACATCTATAACATCGAGTTCACCAAGTTCCAAATCCGTGATCTGGACACTGAGCAAGTGCTTT
TCGAGATCGCCAAACCGGAGAACGATCAGGAGAATGATGAGTCGCCACAGGAGTCGGCAAGATACGTGCG
TTATAGATTTGCTCCAAACTTTTTGAAACTCAAAACGGTCGGAGCAACTGTGGAGTTCAAAGTAGGAGAC
ATCCCAATCCATCATTTCCGAATGATCGAACGTCACTTCTTCAAAGATCGCCTTCTGAAGTGTTTTGACT
TTGAATTTGGATTCTGTATTCCGAACTCACGAAACAACTGTGAACATATCTATGAGTTCCCTCAACTCTC
TCAACAACTCAGTGAGTCATTATTCTAAAAAGTACAATTCAAAAGACTAATCTCTTTTTCAGTGGACGAC
ATGATCAACAATCCAAACGAGACTCGTTCTGACAGCTTCTATTTCGTCGATAACAAACTCGTCATGCACA
ACAAAGCCGACTACTCATATGATGCATAAATATTTAATACAAAAATGTTCTGGATAATTATTCTGTCGAA
TAGAAAAAAAACTCCAAATGTGATTAAATTCCAATAATTCCTGTCTAGTTTGTTCCTTCCCCTTCCCCTT
CTCATGTTCAATGCATTCCTAAGCTTTTCAGTTCCCCCCTTGTTTCTATATTTTTTCGCTGTCCTGTCAC
ACTCGCTAAAAACACTAATCACACGGAAATCTGTTTTCAATAAAAACTCCAACTTTAACTCATTTTCAAT
TTCAACTGCACGGGTGTAAAACGACGGCCAGTCCGTAATACGACTCACTTAAGGCCGCACCTTTGGTCTT
TTATTGTCAACTTCCATTGGTTCTTTCATTGTTTCTGTTAAATTAATGAATTTTTCATAAAATAAAGACA
TTATACAATATAAAAATGAAGAATTTATTGAAAATAAACTGCCAGAGAGAAAAAGTATGCAACACTCCCG
CCGAGAGTGTTTGAAATGGTGTACGGTACATTTTCGTGCTAGGAGTTAGATGTGCAGGCAGCAACGAGAG
GGGGAGAGATTTTTTTGGGCCTTGTGAAATTAACGTGAGTTTTCTGGTCATCTGACTAATCATGTTGGTT
TTTTGTTGGTTTATTTTGTTTTTATCTTTGTTTTTATCCAGATTAGGAAATTTAAATTTTATGAATTTAT
AATGAGGTCAAACATTCAGTCCCAGCGTTTTTCCTGTTCTCACTGTTTAGTCGAATTTTTATTTTAGGCT
TTCAACAAATGTTCTAACTGTCTTATTTGTGACCTCACTTTTTATATTTTTTTAATTTTTAAAAATATTA
GAAGTTTCTAGGATAATTTTTTCGACTTTTATTCTCTCTACCGTCCGCACTCTTCTTACTTTTAAATTAA
ATTGTTTTTTTTTCAGTTGGGAAACA
